>Addgene plasmid #154808 | pGBW-m4258314 | depositor full sequence | sequence record 299537 | Full Sequence
CACCATGAAAATGTCAGATGTAAAGTGCACATCAGTAGTCTTACTCTCAGTTTTGCAACAACTCAGAGTA
GAATCATCATCTAAATTGTGGGCTCAATGTGTCCAGTTACACAATGACATTCTCTTAGCTAAAGATACTA
CTGAAGCCTTTGAAAAAATGGTTTCACTACTTTCTGTTTTGCTTTCCATGCAGGGTGCTGTAGACATAAA
CAAGCTTTGTGAAGAAATGCTGGACAACAGGGCAACCTTAGAAAACCTTTACTTTCAGTCGCACCATCAC
CATCACCATTAAGCTAGCTTGACTGACTGAGATACAGCGTACCTTCAGCTCACAGACATGATAAGATACA
TTGATGAGTTTGGACAAACCACAACTAGAATGCAGTGAAAAAAATGCTTTATTTGTGAAATTTGTGATGC
TATTGCTTTATTTGTAACCATTATAAGCTGCAATAAACAAGTTAACAACAACAATTGCATTCATTTTATG
TTTCAGGTTCAGGGGGAGGTGTGGGAGGTTTTTTAAAGCAAGTAAAACCTCTACAAATGTGGTATTGGCC
CATCTCTATCGGTATCGTAGCATAACCCCTTGGGGCCTCTAAACGGGTCTTGAGGGGTTTTTTGTGCCCC
TCGGGCCGGATTGCTATCTACCGGCATTGGCGCAGAAAAAAATGCCTGATGCGACGCTGCGCGTCTTATA
CTCCCACATATGCCAGATTCAGCAACGGATACGGCTTCCCCAACTTGCCCACTTCCATACGTGTCCTCCT
TACCAGAAATTTATCCTTAAGGTCGTCAGCTATCCTGCAGGCGATCTCTCGATTTCGATCAAGACATTCC
TTTAATGGTCTTTTCTGGACACCACTAGGGGTCAGAAGTAGTTCATCAAACTTTCTTCCCTCCCTAATCT
CATTGGTTACCTTGGGCTATCGAAACTTAATTAACCAGTCAAGTCAGCTACTTGGCGAGATCGACTTGTC
TGGGTTTCGACTACGCTCAGAATTGCGTCAGTCAAGTTCGATCTGGTCCTTGCTATTGCACCCGTTCTCC
GATTACGAGTTTCATTTAAATCATGTGAGCAAAAGGCCAGCAAAAGGCCAGGAACCGTAAAAAGGCCGCG
TTGCTGGCGTTTTTCCATAGGCTCCGCCCCCCTGACGAGCATCACAAAAATCGACGCTCAAGTCAGAGGT
GGCGAAACCCGACAGGACTATAAAGATACCAGGCGTTTCCCCCTGGAAGCTCCCTCGTGCGCTCTCCTGT
TCCGACCCTGCCGCTTACCGGATACCTGTCCGCCTTTCTCCCTTCGGGAAGCGTGGCGCTTTCTCATAGC
TCACGCTGTAGGTATCTCAGTTCGGTGTAGGTCGTTCGCTCCAAGCTGGGCTGTGTGCACGAACCCCCCG
TTCAGCCCGACCGCTGCGCCTTATCCGGTAACTATCGTCTTGAGTCCAACCCGGTAAGACACGACTTATC
GCCACTGGCAGCAGCCACTGGTAACAGGATTAGCAGAGCGAGGTATGTAGGCGGTGCTACAGAGTTCTTG
AAGTGGTGGCCTAACTACGGCTACACTAGAAGAACAGTATTTGGTATCTGCGCTCTGCTGAAGCCAGTTA
CCTTCGGAAAAAGAGTTGGTAGCTCTTGATCCGGCAAACAAACCACCGCTGGTAGCGGTGGTTTTTTTGT
TTGCAAGCAGCAGATTACGCGCAGAAAAAAAGGATCTCAAGAAGATCCTTTGATCTTTTCTACGGGGTCT
GACGCTCAGTGGAACGAAAACTCACGTTAAGGGATTTTGGTCATGAGATTATCAAAAAGGATCTTCACCT
AGATCCTTTTAAATTAAAAATGAAGTTTTAAATCAATCTAAAGTATATATGAGTAAACTTGGTCTGACAG
TTACCAATGCTTAATCAGTGAGGCACCTATCTCAGCGATCTGTCTATTTCGTTCATCCATAGTTGCATTT
AAATTTCCGAACTCTCCAAGGCCCTCGTCGGAAAATCTTCAAACCTTTCGTCCGATCCATCTTGCAGGCT
ACCTCTCGAACGAACTATCGCAAGTCTCTTGGCCGGCCTTGCGCCTTGGCTATTGCTTGGCAGCGCCTAT
CGCCAGGTATTACTCCAATCCCGAATATCCGAGATCGGGATCACCCGAGAGAAGTTCAACCTACATCCTC
AATCCCGATCTATCCGAGATCCGAGGAATATCGAAATCGGGGCGCGCCTGGCCTCCGCGCCGGGTTTTGG
CGCCTCCCGCGGGCGCCCCCCTCGTCACGGCGAGCGCTGCCACGTCAGACGAAGGGCGCAGGAGCGTCCT
GATCCTTCCGCCCGGACGCTCAGGACAGCGGCCCGCTGCTCATAAGACTCGGCCTTAGAACCCCAGTATC
AGCAGAAGGACATTTTAGGACGGGACTTGGGTGACTCTAGGGCACTGGTTTTCTTTCCAGAGAGCGGAAC
AGGCGAGGAAAAGTAGTCCCTTCTCGGCGATTCTGCGGAGGGATCTCCGTGGGGCGGTGAACGCCGATGA
TTATATAAGGACGCGCCGGGTGTGGCACAGCTAGTTCCGTCGCAGCCGGGATTTGGGTCGCGGTTCTTGT
TTGTGGATCGCTGTGATCGTCACTTGGTGAGTAGCGGGCTGCTGGGCTGGCCGGGGCTTTCGTGGCCGCC
GGGCCGCTCGGTGGGACGGAAGCGTGTGGAGAGACCGCCAAGGGCTGTAGTCTGGGTCCGCGAGCAAGGT
TGCCCTGAACTGGGGGTTGGGGGGAGCGCAGCAAAATGGCGGCTGTTCCCGAGTCTTGAATGGAAGACGC
TTGTGAGGCGGGCTGTGAGGTCGTTGAAACAAGGTGGGGGGCATGGTGGGCGGCAAGAACCCAAGGTCTT
GAGCCCTTCGCTAATGCGGGAAAGCTCTTATTCGGGTGAGATGGGCTGGGCACCATCTGGGGACCCTGAC
GTGAAGTTTGTCACTGACTGGAGAACTCGGTTTGTCGTCTGTTGCGGGGGCGGCAGTTATGGCGGTGCCG
TTGGGCAGTGCACCCGTACCTTTGGGAGCGCGCGCCCTCGTCGTGTCGTGACGTCACCCGTTCTGTTGGC
TTATAATGCAGGGTGGGGCCACCAGCCGGTAGGTGTGCGGTAGGCTTTTCTCCGTCGCAGGACGCAGGGT
TCGGGCCTAGGGTAGGCTCTCCTGAATCGACAGGCGCCGGACCTCTGGTGAGGGGAGGGATAAGTGAGGC
GTCAGTTTCTTTGGTCGGTTTTATGTACCTATCTTCTTAAGTAGCTGAAGCTCCGGTTTTGAACTATGCG
CTCGGGGTTGGCGAGTGTGTTTTGTGAAGTTTTTTAGGCACCTTTTGAAATGTAATCATTTGGGTCAATA
TGTAATTTTCAGTGTTAGACTTGTAAATTGTCCGCTAAATTCTGGCCGTTTTTGGCTTTTTTGTTAGACA
ACATGACCGAGTACAAGCCCACGGTGCGCCTCGCCACCCGCGACGACGTCCCCAGGGCCGTACGCACCCT
CGCCGCCGCGTTCGCCGACTACCCCGCCACGCGCCACACCGTCGATCCGGACCGCCACATCGAGCGGGTC
ACCGAGCTGCAAGAACTCTTCCTCACGCGCGTCGGGCTCGACATCGGCAAGGTGTGGGTCGCGGACGACG
GCGCCGCGGTGGCGGTCTGGACCACGCCGGAGAGCGTCGAAGCGGGGGCGGTGTTCGCCGAGATCGGCCC
GCGCATGGCCGAGTTGAGCGGTTCCCGGCTGGCCGCGCAGCAACAGATGGAGGGCCTCCTGGCGCCGCAC
CGGCCCAAGGAGCCCGCGTGGTTCCTGGCCACCGTCGGCGTCTCGCCCGACCACCAGGGCAAGGGTCTGG
GCAGCGCCGTCGTGCTCCCCGGAGTGGAGGCCGCCGAGCGCGCCGGGGTGCCCGCCTTCCTGGAGACCTC
CGCGCCCCGCAACCTCCCCTTCTACGAGCGGCTCGGCTTCACCGTCACCGCCGACGTCGAGGTGCCCGAA
GGACCGCGCACCTGGTGCATGACCCGCAAGCCCGGTGCCTAGGCTAGTATGTAAGCCTAGTCTTAGATAA
TAAAATCGCTATCCATCGAAGATGGATGTGTGTTGGTTTTTTGTGTGTGTAACGCTAGGCGCGCCTGGTG
TACCGAGAACGATCCTCTCAGTGCGAGTCTCGACGATCCATATCGTTGCTTGGCAGTCAGCCAGTCGGAA
TCCAGCTTGGGACCCAGGAAGTCCAATCGTCAGATATTGTACTCAAGCCTGGTCACGGCAGCGTACCGAT
CTGTTTAAACCTAGATATTGATAGTCTGATCGGTCAACGTATAATCGAGTCCTAGCTTTTGCAAACATCT
ATCAAGAGACAGGATCAGCAGGAGGCTTTCGCATGAGTATTCAACATTTCCGTGTCGCCCTTATTCCCTT
TTTTGCGGCATTTTGCCTTCCTGTTTTTGCTCACCCAGAAACGCTGGTGAAAGTAAAAGATGCTGAAGAT
CAGTTGGGTGCGCGAGTGGGTTACATCGAACTGGATCTCAACAGCGGTAAGATCCTTGAGAGTTTTCGCC
CCGAAGAACGCTTTCCAATGATGAGCACTTTTAAAGTTCTGCTATGTGGCGCGGTATTATCCCGTATTGA
CGCCGGGCAAGAGCAACTCGGTCGCCGCATACACTATTCTCAGAATGACTTGGTTGAGTATTCACCAGTC
ACAGAAAAGCATCTTACGGATGGCATGACAGTAAGAGAATTATGCAGTGCTGCCATAACCATGAGTGATA
ACACTGCGGCCAACTTACTTCTGACAACGATTGGAGGACCGAAGGAGCTAACCGCTTTTTTGCACAACAT
GGGGGATCATGTAACTCGCCTTGATCGTTGGGAACCGGAGCTGAATGAAGCCATACCAAACGACGAGCGT
GACACCACGATGCCTGTAGCAATGGCAACAACCTTGCGTAAACTATTAACTGGCGAACTACTTACTCTAG
CTTCCCGGCAACAGTTGATAGACTGGATGGAGGCGGATAAAGTTGCAGGACCACTTCTGCGCTCGGCCCT
TCCGGCTGGCTGGTTTATTGCTGATAAATCTGGAGCCGGTGAGCGTGGGTCTCGCGGTATCATTGCAGCA
CTGGGGCCAGATGGTAAGCCCTCCCGTATCGTAGTTATCTACACGACGGGGAGTCAGGCAACTATGGATG
AACGAAATAGACAGATCGCTGAGATAGGTGCCTCACTGATTAAGCATTGGTAACCGATTCTAGGTGCATT
GGCGCAGAAAAAAATGCCTGATGCGACGCTGCGCGTCTTATACTCCCACATATGCCAGATTCAGCAACGG
ATACGGCTTCCCCAACTTGCCCACTTCCATACGTGTCCTCCTTACCAGAAATTTATCCTTAAGATCCCGA
ATCGTTTAAACTCGACTCTGGCTCTATCGAATCTCCGTCGTTTCGAGCTTACGCGAACAGCCGTGGCGCT
CATTTGCTCGTCGGGCATCGAATCTCGTCAGCTATCGTCAGCTTACCTTTTTGGCAGCGATCGCGGCTCC
CGACATCTTGGACCATTAGCTCCACAGGTATCTTCTTCCCTCTAGTGGTCATAACAGCAGCTTCAGCTAC
CTCTCAATTCAAAAAACCCCTCAAGACCCGTTTAGAGGCCCCAAGGGGTTATGCTATCAATCGTTGCGTT
ACACACACAAAAAACCAACACACATCCATCTTCGATGGATAGCGATTTTATTATCTAACTGCTGATCGAG
TGTAGCCAGATCTAGTAATCAATTACGGGGTCATTAGTTCATAGCCCATATATGGAGTTCCGCGTTACAT
AACTTACGGTAAATGGCCCGCCTGGCTGACCGCCCAACGACCCCCGCCCATTGACGTCAATAATGACGTA
TGTTCCCATAGTAACGCCAATAGGGACTTTCCATTGACGTCAATGGGTGGAGTATTTACGGTAAACTGCC
CACTTGGCAGTACATCAAGTGTATCATATGCCAAGTACGCCCCCTATTGACGTCAATGACGGTAAATGGC
CCGCCTGGCATTATGCCCAGTACATGACCTTATGGGACTTTCCTACTTGGCAGTACATCTACGTATTAGT
CATCGCTATTACCATGCTGATGCGGTTTTGGCAGTACATCAATGGGCGTGGATAGCGGTTTGACTCACGG
GGATTTCCAAGTCTCCACCCCATTGACGTCAATGGGAGTTTGTTTTGGCACCAAAATCAACGGGACTTTC
CAAAATGTCGTAACAACTCCGCCCCATTGACGCAAATGGGCGGTAGGCGTGTACGGTGGGAGGTCTATAT
AAGCAGAGCTGGTTTAGTGAACCGTCAGATCAGATCTTTGTCGATCCTACCATCCACTCGACACACCCGC
CAGCGGCCGC
Features (pLannotate 1.2.2; 19 found; start..end, strand, type, name):
    272..289     +  CDS            6xHis: 6xHis affinity tag
    342..463     -  polyA_signal   SV40 poly(A) signal: SV40 polyadenylation signal
    486..555     -  CDS            large T antigen (fragment): large T antigen from SV40 (simian virus 40)
    578..624     +  terminator     T7 terminator: transcription terminator for bacteriophage T7 RNA polymerase
    654..790     +  terminator     rrnG terminator: transcription terminator from the E. coli ribosomal RNA rrnG operon (Albrechtsen et al., 1991)
    835..906     +  misc_feature   3' β-globin insulator: insulator downstream of the human β-globin locus (Farrell et al., 2002)
   1132..1720    -  rep_origin     ori: high-copy-number ColE1/pMB1/pBR322/pUC origin of replication
   1892..1956    -  CDS            bla(M) (fragment): β-lactamase lacking the signal sequence; bla(M); allows cytosolic expression of β-lactamase
   2220..3429    +  promoter       UbC promoter: human ubiquitin C promoter
   3433..4030    +  CDS            PuroR (fragment): puromycin N-acetyltransferase; pac from Streptomyces; confers resistance to puromycin
   4059..4107    +  polyA_signal   poly(A) signal: synthetic polyadenylation signal
   4373..5233    +  CDS            AmpR: β-lactamase; bla; confers resistance to ampicillin, carbenicillin, and related antibiotics
   5246..5382    +  terminator     rrnG terminator: transcription terminator from the E. coli ribosomal RNA rrnG operon (Albrechtsen et al., 1991)
   5534..5605    +  misc_feature   5' β-globin insulator: insulator upstream of the human β-globin locus (Farrell et al., 2002)
   5610..5656    -  terminator     T7 terminator: transcription terminator for bacteriophage T7 RNA polymerase
   5674..5722    -  polyA_signal   poly(A) signal: synthetic polyadenylation signal
   5803..6106    +  enhancer       CMV enhancer: human cytomegalovirus immediate early enhancer
   6179..6196    -  promoter       CMV promoter (fragment): human cytomegalovirus (CMV) immediate early promoter
   6259..6310    +  promoter       CMVd2 promoter: truncated human cytomegalovirus (CMV) immediate early promoter that yields moderately reduced expression relative to the full-length promoter
