[The description below was written by a language model from this plasmid's Addgene catalogue record and pLannotate feature annotations shown in this document.]
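Description:
pGBW-m4258314 is a mammalian expression plasmid for nonstructural protein 7 (nsp7) of SARS-CoV-2, built on a pTwist_CMV_Puro_6 backbone from which an AarI site was removed. It is propagated in E. coli as a high-copy plasmid through a ColE1/pUC-type origin and selected with ampicillin via a full-length AmpR (β-lactamase) gene; a short additional β-lactamase fragment is also annotated next to the origin. For selection in mammalian cells, a separate cassette places the puromycin N-acetyltransferase gene under the human ubiquitin C promoter, followed by a synthetic poly(A) signal.

The insert is the wild-type nsp7 coding region, a small product (about 240 bp) of the viral ORF1ab polyprotein gene. It is driven by the CMV immediate early enhancer and promoter; the automated annotation detects the enhancer plus partial and truncated CMV promoter matches just upstream of where the circular map wraps to the insert. The nsp7 sequence itself is not called in the feature table, but it fits in the unannotated stretch preceding the 6xHis tag. According to the record, the backbone supplies a C-terminal TEV-cleavable 6xHis tag, which allows affinity capture or detection of the protein and later removal of the tag; only the His portion is annotated. An SV40 poly(A) signal lies downstream of the tag, although it is annotated on the opposite strand. The expression region is flanked by 5' and 3' β-globin insulator elements, and T7 and rrnG bacterial terminators further isolate the units from read-through transcription. The construct is suited to transient or puromycin-selected expression of tagged nsp7 in mammalian cells, for example for purification or interaction studies, though the record states no purpose beyond expression.
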