Addgene plasmid #154808: pGBW-m4258314
Purpose: Mammalian expression plasmid for SARS-CoV-2 nsp7
Depositing lab: Ginkgo Bioworks & Benjie Chen. Depositing organization: Ginkgo Bioworks.
Backbone
  Vector backbone: pTwist_CMV_Puro_6 with AarI site removed
  Backbone size w/o insert (bp): 6080
  Vector type: Mammalian Expression
  Selectable markers: Puromycin
Growth in bacteria
  Bacterial resistance: Ampicillin, 100 μg/mL
  Growth temperature: 37°C
  Growth strain: DH5alpha
  Copy number: High Copy
Gene/Insert
  Gene/Insert name: SARS-CoV-2 nsp7
  Species: Severe acute respiratory syndrome coronavirus 2
  Insert size (bp): 242
  Mutation: wt
  Entrez Gene: ORF1ab (a.k.a. GU280_gp01)
  Promoter: CMV
  Tag / fusion protein: Cleavable TEV;6xHis-003 (C terminal on backbone)
  Cloning method: Unknown
Resource information
  A portion of this plasmid was derived from a plasmid made by: GinkgoBioworks
Depositor comments: NCBI reference sequence: YP_009725303.1
How to cite: pGBW-m4258314 was a gift from Ginkgo Bioworks & Benjie Chen (Addgene plasmid # 154808 ; http://n2t.net/addgene:154808 ; RRID:Addgene_154808)
